>Addgene plasmid #175266 | CAG FUCCI | addgene full sequence | sequence record 343477 | Addgene NGS Result
CTTTTTGATAATCTCATGACCAAAATCCCTTAACGTGAGTTTTCGTTCCACTGAGCGTCAGACCCCGTAG
AAAAGATCAAAGGATCTTCTTGAGATCCTTTTTTTCTGCGCGTAATCTGCTGCTTGCAAACAAAAAAACC
ACCGCTACCAGCGGTGGTTTGTTTGCCGGATCAAGAGCTACCAACTCTTTTTCCGAAGGTAACTGGCTTC
AGCAGAGCGCAGATACCAAATACTGTTCTTCTAGTGTAGCCGTAGTTAGGCCACCACTTCAAGAACTCTG
TAGCACCGCCTACATACCTCGCTCTGCTAATCCTGTTACCAGTGGCTGCTGCCAGTGGCGATAAGTCGTG
TCTTACCGGGTTGGACTCAAGACGATAGTTACCGGATAAGGCGCAGCGGTCGGGCTGAACGGGGGGTTCG
TGCACACAGCCCAGCTTGGAGCGAACGACCTACACCGAACTGAGATACCTACAGCGTGAGCTATGAGAAA
GCGCCACGCTTCCCGAAGGGAGAAAGGCGGACAGGTATCCGGTAAGCGGCAGGGTCGGAACAGGAGAGCG
CACGAGGGAGCTTCCAGGGGGAAACGCCTGGTATCTTTATAGTCCTGTCGGGTTTCGCCACCTCTGACTT
GAGCGTCGATTTTTGTGATGCTCGTCAGGGGGGCGGAGCCTATGGAAAAACGCCAGCAACGCGGCCTTTT
TACGGTTCCTGGCCTTTTGCTGGCCTTTTGCTCACATGTTCTTTCCTGCGTTATCCCCTGATTCTGTGGA
TAACCGTATTACCGCCTTTGAGTGAGCTGATACCGCTCGCCGCAGCCGAACGACCGAGCGCAGCGAGTCA
GTGAGCGAGGAAGCGGAAGAGCGCCCAATACGCAAACCGCCTCTCCCCGCGCGTTGGCCGATTCATTAAT
GCAGCTGGCACGACAGGTTTCCCGACTGGAAAGCGGGCAGTGAGCGCAACGCAATTAATGTGAGTTAGCT
CACTCATTAGGCACCCCAGGCTTTACACTTTATGCTTCCGGCTCGTATGTTGTGTGGAATTGTGAGCGGA
TAACAATTTCACACAGGAAACAGCTATGACCATGATTACGCCAAGCGCGTAGGGATAACAGGGTAATGCG
CGCAATTAACCCTCACTAAAGGGAACAAAAGCTGGAGCTCCACCGCGGTGGCGGCCGCTCTAGAACTAGT
GGATCCCCCGGGCTGCAGGAATTCGATATCAAGCTTATCGATACCGTCGACCTCGAGCGGCCGCCAGTGT
GATGGATATCTGCAGAATTCGCCCTTCTGATACCAGCGGATAACAATTTCACACAGGAAACAGCTATGAC
CATGATTACGCCAAGCTATCAACTTTGTATAGAAAAGTTGGTAATACGACTCACTATAGGGCGAATTGGG
TACCGGGCCCCCCCTCGAGGTCGACGGTATCGATAAGCTTGATATCGAATTCCTGCAGCCCCTAGTTATT
AATAGTAATCAATTACGGGGTCATTAGTTCATAGCCCATATATGGAGTTCCGCGTTACATAACTTACGGT
AAATGGCCCGCCTGGCTGACCGCCCAACGACCCCCGCCCATTGACGTCAATAATGACGTATGTTCCCATA
GTAACGCCAATAGGGACTTTCCATTGACGTCAATGGGTGGAGTATTTACGGTAAACTGCCCACTTGGCAG
TACATCAAGTGTATCATATGCCAAGTACGCCCCCTATTGACGTCAATGACGGTAAATGGCCCGCCTGGCA
TTATGCCCAGTACATGACCTTATGGGACTTTCCTACTTGGCAGTACATCTACGTATTAGTCATCGCTATT
ACCATGGTCGAGGTGAGCCCCACGTTCTGCTTCACTCTCCCCATCTCCCCCCCCTCCCCACCCCCAATTT
TGTATTTATTTATTTTTTAATTATTTTGTGCAGCGATGGGGGCGGGGGGGGGGGGGGGGGCGCGCGCCGG
GGGGGGSGGGGSGGGGSGRGGGGSGGGGSGGGGSGAGGCGGAGAGGTGCGGCGGCAGCCAATCAGAGCGG
CGCGCTCCGAAAGTTTCCTTTTATGGCGAGGCGGCGGCGGCGGCGGCCCTATAAAAAGCGAAGCGCGCGG
CGGGCGGGAGTCGCTGCGCGCTGCCTTCGCCCCGTGCCCCGCTCCGCCGCCGCCTCGCGCCGCCCGCCCC
GGCTCTGACTGACCGCGTTACTCCCACAGGTGAGCGGGCGGGACGGCCCTTCTCCTCCGGGCTGTAATTA
GCGCTTGGTTTAATGACGGCTTGTTTCTTTTCTGTGGCTGCGTGAAAGCCTTGAGGGGCTCCGGGAGGGC
CCTTTGTGCGGGGGGAGCGGCTCGGGGGGTGCGTGCGTGTGTGTGTGCGTGGGGAGCGCCGCGTGCGGCT
CCGCGCTGCCCGGCGGCTGTGAGCGCTGCGGGCGCGGCGCGGGGCTTTGTGCGCTCCGCAGTGTGCGCGA
GGGGAGCGCGGCCGGGGGCGGTGCCCCGCGGTGCGGGGGGGGCTGCGAGGGGAACAAAGGCTGCGTGCGG
GGTGTGTGCGTGGGGGGGTGAGCAGGGGGTGTGGGCGCGTCGGTCGGGCTGCAACCCCCCCTGCACCCCC
CTCCCCGAGTTGCTGAGCACGGCCCGGCTTCGGGTGCGGGGCTCCGTACGGGGCGTGGCGCGGGGCTCGC
CGTGCCGGGCGGGGGGTGGCGGCAGGTGGGGGTGCCGGGCGGGGCGGGGCCGCCTCGGGCCGGGGRGGGC
TCGGGGGAGGGGCGCGGCGGCCCCCGGAGCGCCGGCGGCTGTCGAGGCGCGGCGAGCCGCAGCCATTGCC
TTTTATGGTAATCGTGCGAGAGGGCGCAGGGACTTCCTTTGTCCCAAATCTGTGCGGAGCCGAAATCTGG
GAGGCGCCGCCGCACCCCCTCTAGCGGGCGCGGGGCGAAGCGGTGCGGCGCCGGCAGGAAGGAAATGGGC
GGGGAGGGCCTTCGTGCGTCGCCGCGCCGCCGTCCCCTTCTCCCTCTCCAGCCTCGGGGCTGTCCGCGGG
GGGACGGCTGCCTTCGGGGGGGACGGGGCAGGGCGGGGTTCGGCTTCTGGCGTGTGACCGGCGGCTCTAG
AGCCTCTGCTAACCATGTTCATGCCTTCTTCTTTTTCCTACAGCTCCTGGGCAACGTGCTGGTTATTGTG
CTGTCTCATCATTTTGGCAAAGAATTATTCCGCTAGCGCTACCGGGGGGGATCCACTAGTTCTAGAGCGG
CCGCCACCGCGGTGGAGCTCCAGCTTTTGTTCCCTTTAGTGAGGGTTAATTCAAGTTTGTACAAAAAAGC
AGGCTTCACCGTCGACCGATCCTGAGAACTTCAGGGTGAGTTTGGGGACCCTTGATTGTTCTTTCTTTTT
CGCTATTGTAAAATTCATGTTATATGGAGGGGGCAAAGTTTTCAGGGTGTTGTTTAGAATGGGAAGATGT
CCCTTGTATCACCATGGACCCTCATGATAATTTTGTTTCTTTCACTTTCTACTCTGTTGACAACCATTGT
CTCCTCTTATTTTCTTTTCATTTTCTGTAACTTTTTCGTTAAACTTTAGCTTGCATTTGTAACGAATTTT
TAAATTCACTTTTGTTTATTTGTCAGATTGTAAGTACTTTCTCTAATCACTTTTTTTTCAAGGCAATCAG
GGTATATTATATTGTACTTCAGCACAGTTTTAGAGAACAATTGTTATAATTAAATGATAAGGTAGAATAT
TTCTGCATATAAATTCTGGCTGGCGTGGAAATATTCTTATTGGTAGAAACAACTACACCCTGGTCATCAT
CCTGCCTTTCTCTTTATGGTTACAATGATATACACTGTTTGAGATGAGGATAAAATACTCTGAGTCCAAA
CCGGGCCCCTCTGCTAACCATGTTCATGCCTTCTTCTCTTTCCTACAGCTCCTGGGCAACGTGCTGGTTG
TTGTGCTGTCTCATCATTTTGGCAAAGAATTCCTCGACGGATCCACTAGTAACGGCCGCCAGTGTGCTGG
AATTCGCCACCATGGTGAGCGTGATCAAGCCCGAGATGAAGATCAAGCTGTGCATGAGGGGCACCGTGAA
CGGCCACAACTTCGTGATCGAGGGCGAGGGCAAGGGCAACCCCTACGAGGGCACCCAGATCCTGGACCTG
AACGTGACCGAGGGCGCCCCCCTGCCCTTCGCCTACGACATCCTGACCACCGTGTTCCAGTACGGCAACA
GGGCCTTCACCAAGTACCCCGCCGACATCCAGGACTACTTCAAGCAGACCTTCCCCGAGGGCTACCACTG
GGAGAGGAGCATGACCTACGAGGACCAGGGCATCTGCACCGCCACCAGCAACATCAGCATGAGGGGCGAC
TGCTTCTTCTACGACATCAGGTTCGACGGCACCAACTTCCCCCCCAACGGCCCCGTGATGCAGAAGAAGA
CCCTGAAGTGGGAGCCCAGCACCGAGAAGATGTACGTGGAGGACGGCGTGCTGAAGGGCGACGTGAACAT
GAGGCTGCTGCTGGAGGGCGGCGGCCACTACAGGTGCGACTTCAAGACCACCTACAAGGCCAAGAAGGAG
GTGAGGCTGCCCGACGCCCACAAGATCGACCACAGGATCGAGATCCTGAAGCACGACAAGGACTACAACA
AGGTGAAGCTGTACGAGAACGCCGTGGCCAGGTACTCCATGCTGCCCAGCCAGGCCAAGGGATATCCATC
ACACTGGCGGCCGCTCGAGATGAGTTCCATCAGAAGACCAAAGAATGCAGAAAACCCGTCTGAAAACATC
AAGAAATTCCTGGTAGCGCCAACATCTGGAGCAGGAATGGGGAGGAGGACGCTTCAGGTGCTTCAGCCCT
CTGCTGTAAACAAAAACCTTGGTCGTATAATTGAGAATGGTAAAGCAGTGGCCAAAAGGAAGATGTGGAG
CGCCGAGCAAGTTAAGGGTTCAAAGAGAGTCAAAGCAGAGGTGGCTGTCAAATCCACAAATGCAGAAAAT
GAAAACCAGCCTGAGGGGGTCACACAAGAGGCCTATGAGCACCCAGCTTTCTTGTACAAAGTGGTTGGCA
GTGGAGAGGGCAGAGGAAGTCTGCTAACATGCGGTGACGTCGAGGAGAATCCTGGCCCAATGGTGAGCAA
GGGCGAGGAGGATAACATGGCCATCATCAAGGAGTTCATGCGCTTCAAGGTGCACATGGAGGGCTCCGTG
AACGGCCACGAGTTCGAGATCGAGGGCGAGGGCGAGGGCCGCCCCTACGAGGGCACCCAGACCGCCAAGC
TGAAGGTGACCAAGGGTGGCCCCCTGCCCTTCGCCTGGGACATCCTGTCCCCTCAGTTCATGTACGGCTC
CAAGGCCTACGTGAAGCACCCCGCCGACATCCCCGACTACTTGAAGCTGTCCTTCCCCGAGGGCTTCAAG
TGGGAGCGCGTGATGAACTTCGAGGACGGCGGCGTGGTGACCGTGACCCAGGACTCCTCCCTGCAGGACG
GCGAGTTCATCTACAAGGTGAAGCTGCGCGGCACCAACTTCCCCTCCGACGGCCCCGTAATGCAGAAGAA
GACCATGGGCTGGGAGGCCTCCTCCGAGCGGATGTACCCCGAGGACGGCGCCCTGAAGGGCGAGATCAAG
CAGAGGCTGAAGCTGAAGGACGGCGGCCACTACGACGCTGAGGTCAAGACCACCTACAAGGCCAAGAAGC
CCGTGCAGCTGCCCGGCGCCTACAACGTCAACATCAAGTTGGACATCACCTCCCACAACGAGGACTACAC
CATCGTGGAACAGTACGAACGCGCCGAGGGCCGCCACTCCACCGGCGGCATGGACGAGCTGTACAAGGGA
TATCCATCACACTGGCGGCCGCTCGAGATGGCTCAAGCTCGTGTTACTGATTATTTTGCACAGAGTAAAA
AAGCTGGTGTTTCTCGATCTTTACGGTCTAAGGGACAAAAGGTGTCCGGGGATGTAGTAGAATCAGCGGT
GATCAATAAACCGAGGAGTTCGAGCAGAGCGTCCGGTTCTTCACGCAAAGCGACGCACAGTGAGATCACC
ACAGCAGAGCCGCAGAAACAAACTCAGCTGGAGTTTCTCAAAGTCATCGACGAGGCTTTATCGACGGAGA
CTGCAGATACCGTCGCGGATTCGCGTGATGTGAAGATTGAGGGCTTAACGGCGAGTCCCAGGACCCCTAA
GCGGAGTTCACCGGAGTTCGACGTGTGTTCGGTGTTGTTTCCGTCCACAGCCGAGCTGCATAGCAGCGCC
AAGAAGCGGCAGAGACTCAACGCGGGCCACAACTGCAGGAGCTCACCGGAGGAGCGCGCTGGACAGAAAA
CTGCGAGGAAAAAACTCTATCTACTGGCAAGCGACGACAAAGTAAAGACCACTGAGCCCTTGGCCAGCAG
CAGCCCTCAGGCACCTCAACAAACTGCCCGCAAAGAGTAATCGATGATGATCCAGACATGATAAGATACA
TTGATGAGTTTGGACAAACCACAACTAGAATGCAGTGAAAAAAATGCTTTATTTGTGAAATTTGTGATGC
TATTGCTTTATTTGTAACCATTATAAGCTGCAATAAACAAGTTAACAACAACAATTGCATTCATTTTATG
TTTCAGGTTCAGGGGGAGGTGTGGGAGGTTTTTTAAAGCAAGTAAAACCTCTACAAATGTGGTATGGCTG
ATTATGATCCTCTAGATCAGATCTGCGAAGATACGGCCACGGGTGCTCTTGATCCTGTGGCTGATTTTGG
ACTCAACTTTATTATACATAGTTGATAATTCACTGGCCGTCGTTTTACAACGTCGTGACTGGGAAAACCC
TGGCGTTACCCAACTTAATCGCCTTGCAGCACAAAGGGCGAATTCCAGCACACTGGCGGCCGTTACTAGT
GGATCCGAGCTCGGTACCCAATTCGCCCTATAGTGAGTCGTATTACGCGCGCATTACCCTGTTATCCCTA
CGCGCTCACTGGCCGTCGTTTTACAACGTCGTGACTGGGAAAACCCTGGCGTTACCCAACTTAATCGCCT
TGCAGCACATCCCCCTTTCGCCAGCTGGCGTAATAGCGAAGAGGCCCGCACCGATCGCCCTTCCCAACAG
TTGCGCAGCCTGAATGGCGAATGGG
[124 nt withheld, positions 7096-7219]
C
[91 nt withheld, positions 7221-7311]
A
[49 nt withheld, positions 7313-7361]
CCTTTGACGTTGGAGTCCACGTTCTTT
[37 nt withheld, positions 7389-7425]
ACCCTATCTCGGTCTATTCTTTTGATTTATAAGGGATTTTGCCGATTTCGGCCTATTGGTTAAAAAATGA
GCTGATTTAACAAAAATTTAACGCGAATTTTAACAAAATATTAACGCTTACAATTTAGGTGGCACTTTTC
GGGGAAATGTGCGCGGAACCCCTATTTGTTTATTTTTCTAAATACATTCAAATATGTATCCGCTCATGAG
ACAATAACCCTGATAAATGCTTCAATAATATTGAAAAAGGAAGAGTATGAGTATTCAACATTTCCGTGTC
GCCCTTATTCCCTTTTTTGCGGCATTTTGCCTTCCTGTTTTTGCTCACCCAGAAACGCTGGTGAAAGTAA
AAGATGCTGAAGATCAGTTGGGTGCACGAGTGGGTTACATCGAACTGGATCTCAACAGCGGTAAGATCCT
TGAGAGTTTTCGCCCCGAAGAACGTTTTCCAATGATGAGCACTTTTAAAGTTCTGCTATGTGGCGCGGTA
TTATCCCGTATTGACGCCGGGCAAGAGCAACTCGGTCGCCGCATACACTATTCTCAGAATGACTTGGTTG
AGTACTCACCAGTCACAGAAAAGCATCTTACGGATGGCATGACAGTAAGAGAATTATGCAGTGCTGCCAT
AACCATGAGTGATAACACTGCGGCCAACTTACTTCTGACAACGATCGGAGGACCGAAGGAGCTAACCGCT
TTTTTGCACAACATGGGGGATCATGTAACTCGCCTTGATCGTTGGGAACCGGAGCTGAATGAAGCCATAC
CAAACGACGAGCGTGACACCACGATGCCTGTAGCAATGGCAACAACGTTGCGCAAACTATTAACTGGCGA
ACTACTTACTCTAGCTTCCCGGCAACAATTAATAGACTGGATGGAGGCGGATAAAGTTGCAGGACCACTT
CTGCGCTCGGCCCTTCCGGCTGGCTGGTTTATTGCTGATAAATCTGGAGCCGGTGAGCGTGGGTCTCGCG
GTATCATTGCAGCACTGGGGCCAGATGGTAAGCCCTCCCGTATCGTAGTTATCTACACGACGGGGAGTCA
GGCAACTATGGATGAACGAAATAGACAGATCGCTGAGATAGGTGCCTCACTGATTAAGCATTGGTAACTG
TCAGACCAAGTTTACTCATATATACTTTAGATTGATTTAAAACTTCATTTTTAATTTAAAAGGATCTAGG
TGAAGATC
Features (pLannotate 1.2.2; 29 found; start..end, strand, type, name):
     90..678     +  rep_origin     ori: high-copy-number ColE1/pMB1/pBR322/pUC origin of replication
    861..953     +  CDS            lacI (fragment): lac repressor; lacI; The lac repressor binds to the lac operator to inhibit transcription in E. coli. This inhibition can be relieved by adding lactose or isopropyl-β-D-thiogalactopyranoside (IPTG).
    966..987     +  protein_bind   CAP binding site: CAP binding activates transcription in the presence of cAMP. E. coli catabolite activator protein
   1002..1032    +  promoter       lac promoter: promoter for the E. coli lac operon
   1040..1056    +  protein_bind   lac operator: The lac repressor binds to the lac operator to inhibit transcription in E. coli. This inhibition can be relieved by adding lactose or isopropyl-β-D-thiogalactopyranoside (IPTG). lac repressor encoded by lacI
   1124..1142    +  promoter       T3 promoter: promoter for bacteriophage T3 RNA polymerase
   1155..1247    +  misc_feature   MCS (fragment): pBluescript multiple cloning site
   1350..1370    +  protein_bind   attB4: mutant version of attB; core recombination site for the Gateway® BP reaction BP Clonase™
   1372..1390    +  promoter       T7 promoter: promoter for bacteriophage T7 RNA polymerase
   1399..1461    -  misc_feature   MCS (fragment): pBluescript multiple cloning site
   1523..1826    +  enhancer       CMV enhancer: human cytomegalovirus immediate early enhancer
   1828..2106    +  promoter       chicken β-actin promoter: No description available
   2107..3123    +  intron         chimeric intron: chimera between introns from chicken β-actin and rabbit β-globin
   3196..3240    -  misc_feature   MCS (fragment): pBluescript multiple cloning site
   3253..3271    -  promoter       T3 promoter: promoter for bacteriophage T3 RNA polymerase
   3272..3292    +  protein_bind   attB1: mutant version of attB; core recombination site for the Gateway® BP reaction BP Clonase™
   3326..3898    +  intron         β-globin intron: intron from rabbit β-globin gene
   4002..4679    +  CDS            hmAzami-Green: humanized monomeric Azami-Green fluorescent protein mammalian codon-optimized
   5011..5035    -  protein_bind   attB2: mutant version of attB; recombination site for the Gateway® BP reaction BP Clonase™
   5100..5807    +  CDS            mCherry: mCherry is a basic (constitutively fluorescent) red fluorescent protein published in 2004, derived from Discosoma sp.. It is reported to be a very rapidly-maturing monomer with low acid sensitivity.
   6419..6553    -  polyA_signal   SV40 poly(A) signal: SV40 polyadenylation signal
   6576..6659    -  CDS            large T antigen (fragment): large T antigen from SV40 (simian virus 40)
   6724..6744    -  protein_bind   attB3: mutant version of attB; core recombination site for the Gateway® BP reaction BP Clonase™
   6748..6823    +  CDS            lacZα (fragment): LacZα fragment of β-galactosidase; lacZ fragment
   6887..6905    -  promoter       T7 promoter: promoter for bacteriophage T7 RNA polymerase
   6936..7091    +  CDS            lacZα (fragment): LacZα fragment of β-galactosidase; lacZ fragment
   7096..7524    +  rep_origin     f1 ori (sequence partly withheld): f1 bacteriophage origin of replication; arrow indicates direction of (+) strand synthesis
   7577..7681    +  promoter       AmpR promoter: bla
   7682..8542    +  CDS            AmpR: β-lactamase; bla; confers resistance to ampicillin, carbenicillin, and related antibiotics
