[The description below was written by a language model from this plasmid's Addgene catalogue record and pLannotate feature annotations shown in this document.]
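Description:
CAG FUCCI is a transgenesis and expression plasmid built in the pISce-Dest backbone by multisite Gateway cloning, as reflected by the attB4, attB1, attB2 and attB3 recombination scars that separate its modules. It is catalogued as a mammalian expression vector, but the associated work concerns a constitutively expressed cell-cycle reporter in axolotls. The record states that the plasmid carries I-SceI meganuclease sites, which are commonly used to promote genomic integration of the cassette after embryo injection. These sites are not annotated in the feature table. In E. coli the plasmid replicates from a high-copy ColE1/pUC origin and is selected with ampicillin through the AmpR (β-lactamase) gene. An f1 origin and pBluescript-derived remnants (lac promoter/operator, lacZα fragments, T3 and T7 promoters, MCS fragments) are also present.

The payload is a bicistronic FUCCI (fluorescent ubiquitination-based cell-cycle indicator) cassette driven by the CAG promoter, annotated as the CMV enhancer, chicken β-actin promoter and chimeric intron. Downstream lie a rabbit β-globin intron, a humanized monomeric Azami-Green coding sequence, then mCherry, and the unit ends with an SV40 polyadenylation signal. In FUCCI systems each fluorescent protein is fused to a degron fragment from a cell-cycle-regulated protein (classically geminin and Cdt1), so the two colours accumulate in different cell-cycle phases. Unannotated sequence follows each fluorophore, but the table does not identify the degrons or the element linking the two cistrons. The listed insert size essentially equals the full 8.6 kb sequence, so it appears to describe the whole plasmid. The construct is used to generate transgenic animals for visualising proliferation during tissue regeneration.
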