Addgene plasmid #175266: CAG FUCCI
Purpose: Bicistronic FUCCI construct driven by a CAG promoter. Contains I-SceI sites for transgenesis
Depositing lab: James Monaghan. Depositing organization: Northeastern University. Publication: A constitutively expressed fluorescent ubiquitination-based cell-cycle indicator (FUCCI) in axolotls for studying tissue regeneration. Duerr TJ, Jeon EK, Wells KM, Villanueva A, Seifert AW, McCusker CD, Monaghan JR. Development. 2022 Mar 15;149(6). pii: 274737. doi: 10.1242/dev.199637. Epub 2022 Mar 17. PubMed 35266986.
Backbone
  Vector backbone: pISce-Dest
  Vector type: Mammalian Expression
Growth in bacteria
  Bacterial resistance: Ampicillin, 100 μg/mL
  Growth temperature: 37°C
  Growth strain: DH5alpha
  Copy number: Unknown
Gene/Insert
  Gene/Insert name: FUCCI
  Species: Synthetic
  Insert size (bp): 8622
  Promoter: CAG
  Cloning method: Gateway Cloning
  Sequencing primers: 5′ aaaaagcaggcttcaccgtc
Terms and licenses: Academic/Nonprofit Terms; Industry Terms: Not Available to Industry
How to cite: CAG FUCCI was a gift from James Monaghan (Addgene plasmid # 175266 ; http://n2t.net/addgene:175266 ; RRID:Addgene_175266)
